Addgene plasmid #62263: pAN-PBAD-sgRNA-A5NT
Purpose: expression of A5NT sgRNA from the arabinose-inducible promoter
Depositing lab: Christopher Voigt. Depositing organization: Massachusetts Institute of Technology. Publication: Multi-input CRISPR/Cas genetic circuits that interface host regulatory networks. Nielsen AA, Voigt CA. Mol Syst Biol. 2014 Nov 24;10:763. doi: 10.15252/msb.20145735. PubMed 25422271.
Backbone
  Vector backbone: unknown
  Total vector size (bp): 3837
  Vector type: Bacterial Expression, CRISPR
Growth in bacteria
  Bacterial resistance: Ampicillin, 100 μg/mL
  Growth temperature: 37°C
  Growth strain: DH5alpha
  Copy number: Unknown
Gene/Insert
  Gene/Insert name: A5NT sgRNA
  gRNA/shRNA sequence: ataataccctccgagtgtttgttttagagctagaaatagcaagttaaaataaggctagtccgTtATcaacttgaaaaagtggcaccgagtcggtgcttttttt
  Species: Synthetic
  Promoter: pBAD
  Cloning method: Unknown
  Sequencing primers: 5′ pBAD-F
Terms and licenses: Academic/Nonprofit Terms; Industry Terms: Not Available to Industry
How to cite: pAN-PBAD-sgRNA-A5NT was a gift from Christopher Voigt (Addgene plasmid # 62263 ; http://n2t.net/addgene:62263 ; RRID:Addgene_62263)
