[The description below was written by a language model from this plasmid's Addgene catalogue record and pLannotate feature annotations shown in this document.]
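Description:
pAN-PBAD-sgRNA-A5NT is a 3,837 bp bacterial expression plasmid for arabinose-inducible production of a synthetic single guide RNA, designated A5NT, in E. coli. The record lists the parental backbone as unknown and the copy number as unknown, although the annotated sequence carries a ColE1/pMB1-family origin of replication, a type generally associated with high copy number. Selection is by ampicillin, through a β-lactamase gene (AmpR) driven by its native bla promoter. A BioBrick prefix is also annotated just upstream of the regulatory cassette.

The payload is the standard arabinose control module. The araC regulator gene is transcribed in one direction, and the araBAD (pBAD) promoter faces the opposite way. AraC represses this promoter in the absence of L-arabinose and activates it when the sugar is present. A short gap after the promoter, presumably holding the A5NT targeting sequence, is followed by the Streptococcus pyogenes Cas9 guide RNA scaffold, so induction yields a complete sgRNA. Downstream lie a 5S rRNA segment and the rrnB T1 terminator, remnants of the E. coli rrnB region commonly used to end transcription. A very short hit annotated as a capTEV tag fragment is probably an incidental match, such as a histidine-tag remnant from a pBAD-type vector, rather than a functional coding element. No Cas9 or dCas9 gene is present, so that protein must be supplied from another source.

The vector type and the title of the associated publication place it in the construction of multi-input CRISPR/Cas genetic circuits in bacteria, where arabinose serves as an input signal controlling the level of a specific guide RNA. The record does not state what sequence the A5NT guide targets.
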