Features (pLannotate 1.2.2; 11 found; start..end, strand, type, name):
     91..112     +  misc_feature   BioBrick prefix: BioBrick prefix for parts that do not start with "ATG"
    113..991     -  CDS            araC: L-arabinose regulatory protein; araC
   1018..1302    +  promoter       araBAD promoter: araBAD; promoter of the L-arabinose operon of E. coli; the araC regulatory gene is transcribed in the opposite direction (Guzman et al., 1995)
   1324..1399    +  misc_RNA       gRNA scaffold: guide RNA scaffold for the Streptococcus pyogenes CRISPR/Cas9 system
   1465..1482    +  CDS            capTEV™ (fragment): composite tag for in vivo biotinylation, TEV protease cleavage, and 6xHis tagging
   1589..1704    +  ncRNA          5S rRNA: Accession: RF00001 - 5S ribosomal RNA
   1708..1754    +  terminator     rrnB T1 terminator: transcription terminator T1 from the E. coli rrnB gene
   1978..2566    -  rep_origin     ori: high-copy-number ColE1/pMB1/pBR322/pUC origin of replication
   2737..3597    -  CDS            AmpR: β-lactamase; bla; confers resistance to ampicillin, carbenicillin, and related antibiotics
   3598..3702    -  promoter       AmpR promoter: bla
   3792..3835    -  terminator     bacterial terminator: putative bacterial transcription terminator
>Addgene plasmid #62263 | pAN-PBAD-sgRNA-A5NT | depositor full sequence | sequence record 102144 | pAN-PBAD-sgRNA-A5NT sequence 3837 bps
TTCAGCCAAAAAACTTAAGACCGCCGGTCTTGTCCACTACCTTGCAGTAATGCGGTGGACAGGATCGGCG
GTTTTCTTTTCTCTTCTCAAGAATTCGCGGCCGCTTCTAGAGTTATGACAACTTGACGGCTACATCATTC
ACTTTTTCTTCACAACCGGCACGGAACTCGCTCGGGCTGGCCCCGGTGCATTTTTTAAATACCCGCGAGA
AATAGAGTTGATCGTCAAAACCAACATTGCGACCGACGGTGGCGATAGGCATCCGGGTGGTGCTCAAAAG
CAGCTTCGCCTGGCTGATACGTTGGTCCTCGCGCCAGCTTAAGACGCTAATCCCTAACTGCTGGCGGAAA
AGATGTGACAGACGCGACGGCGACAAGCAAACATGCTGTGCGACGCTGGCGATATCAAAATTGCTGTCTG
CCAGGTGATCGCTGATGTACTGACAAGCCTCGCGTACCCGATTATCCATCGGTGGATGGAGCGACTCGTT
AATCGCTTCCATGCGCCGCAGTAACAATTGCTCAAGCAGATTTATCGCCAGCAGCTCCGAATAGCGCCCT
TCCCCTTGCCCGGCGTTAATGATTTGCCCAAACAGGTCGCTGAAATGCGGCTGGTGCGCTTCATCCGGGC
GAAAGAACCCCGTATTGGCAAATATTGACGGCCAGTTAAGCCATTCATGCCAGTAGGCGCGCGGACGAAA
GTAAACCCACTGGTGATACCATTCGCGAGCCTCCGGATGACGACCGTAGTGATGAATCTCTCCTGGCGGG
AACAGCAAAATATCACCCGGTCGGCAAACAAATTCTCGTCCCTGATTTTTCACCACCCCCTGACCGCGAA
TGGTGAGATTGAGAATATAACCTTTCATTCCCAGCGGTCGGTCGATAAAAAAATCGAGATAACCGTTGGC
CTCAATCGGCGTTAAACCCGCCACCAGATGGGCATTAAACGAGTATCCCGGCAGCAGGGGATCATTTTGC
GCTTCAGCCATACTTTTCATACTCCCGCCATTCAGAGAAGAAACCAATTGTCCATATTGCATCAGACATT
GCCGTCACTGCGTCTTTTACTGGCTCTTCTCGCTAACCAAACCGGTAACCCCGCTTATTAAAAGCATTCT
GTAACAAAGCGGGACCAAAGCCATGACAAAAACGCGTAACAAAAGTGTCTATAATCACGGCAGAAAAGTC
CACATTGATTATTTGCACGGCGTCACACTTTGCTATGCCATAGCATTTTTATCCATAAGATTAGCGGATC
CTACCTGACGCTTTTTATCGCAACTCTCTACTGTTTCTCCATAATAATACCCTCCGAGTGTTTGTTTTAG
AGCTAGAAATAGCAAGTTAAAATAAGGCTAGTCCGTTATCAACTTGAAAAAGTGGCACCGAGTCGGTGCT
TTTTTTGAAGCTTGGGCCCGAACAAAAACTCATCTCAGAAGAGGATCTGAATAGCGCCGTCGACCATCAT
CATCATCATCATTGAGTTTAAACGGTCTCCAGCTTGGCTGTTTTGGCGGATGAGAGAAGATTTTCAGCCT
GATACAGATTAAATCAGAACGCAGAAGCGGTCTGATAAAACAGAATTTGCCTGGCGGCAGTAGCGCGGTG
GTCCCACCTGACCCCATGCCGAACTCAGAAGTGAAACGCCGTAGCGCCGATGGTAGTGTGGGGTCTCCCC
ATGCGAGAGTAGGGAACTGCCAGGCATCAAATAAAACGAAAGGCTCAGTCGAAAGACTGGGCCTTTCGTT
TTATCTGTTGTTTGTCGGTGAACTGGATCCTTACTCGAGTCTAGACTGCAGGCTTCCTCGCTCACTGACT
CGCTGCGCTCGGTCGTTCGGCTGCGGCGAGCGGTATCAGCTCACTCAAAGGCGGTAATACGGTTATCCAC
AGAATCAGGGGATAACGCAGGAAAGAACATGTGAGCAAAAGGCCAGCAAAAGGCCAGGAACCGTAAAAAG
GCCGCGTTGCTGGCGTTTTTCCATAGGCTCCGCCCCCCTGACGAGCATCACAAAAATCGACGCTCAAGTC
AGAGGTGGCGAAACCCGACAGGACTATAAAGATACCAGGCGTTTCCCCCTGGAAGCTCCCTCGTGCGCTC
TCCTGTTCCGACCCTGCCGCTTACCGGATACCTGTCCGCCTTTCTCCCTTCGGGAAGCGTGGCGCTTTCT
CATAGCTCACGCTGTAGGTATCTCAGTTCGGTGTAGGTCGTTCGCTCCAAGCTGGGCTGTGTGCACGAAC
CCCCCGTTCAGCCCGACCGCTGCGCCTTATCCGGTAACTATCGTCTTGAGTCCAACCCGGTAAGACACGA
CTTATCGCCACTGGCAGCAGCCACTGGTAACAGGATTAGCAGAGCGAGGTATGTAGGCGGTGCTACAGAG
TTCTTGAAGTGGTGGCCTAACTACGGCTACACTAGAAGGACAGTATTTGGTATCTGCGCTCTGCTGAAGC
CAGTTACCTTCGGAAAAAGAGTTGGTAGCTCTTGATCCGGCAAACAAACCACCGCTGGTAGCGGTGGTTT
TTTTGTTTGCAAGCAGCAGATTACGCGCAGAAAAAAAGGATCTCAAGAAGATCCTTTGATCTTTTCTACG
GGGTCTGACGCTCAGTGGAACGAAAACTCACGTTAAGGGATTTTGGTCATGAGATTATCAAAAAGGATCT
TCACCTAGATCCTTTTAAATTAAAAATGAAGTTTTAAATCAATCTAAAGTATATATGAGTAAACTTGGTC
TGACAGTTACCAATGCTTAATCAGTGAGGCACCTATCTCAGCGATCTGTCTATTTCGTTCATCCATAGTT
GCCTGACTCCCCGTCGTGTAGATAACTACGATACGGGAGGGCTTACCATCTGGCCCCAGTGCTGCAATGA
TACCGCGAGACCCACGCTCACCGGCTCCAGATTTATCAGCAATAAACCAGCCAGCCGGAAGGGCCGAGCG
CAGAAGTGGTCCTGCAACTTTATCCGCCTCCATCCAGTCTATTAATTGTTGCCGGGAAGCTAGAGTAAGT
AGTTCGCCAGTTAATAGTTTGCGCAACGTTGTTGCCATTGCTACAGGCATCGTGGTGTCACGCTCGTCGT
TTGGTATGGCTTCATTCAGCTCCGGTTCCCAACGATCAAGGCGAGTTACATGATCCCCCATGTTGTGCAA
AAAAGCGGTTAGCTCCTTCGGTCCTCCGATCGTTGTCAGAAGTAAGTTGGCCGCAGTGTTATCACTCATG
GTTATGGCAGCACTGCATAATTCTCTTACTGTCATGCCATCCGTAAGATGCTTTTCTGTGACTGGTGAGT
ACTCAACCAAGTCATTCTGAGAATAGTGTATGCGGCGACCGAGTTGCTCTTGCCCGGCGTCAATACGGGA
TAATACCGCGCCACATAGCAGAACTTTAAAAGTGCTCATCATTGGAAAACGTTCTTCGGGGCGAAAACTC
TCAAGGATCTTACCGCTGTTGAGATCCAGTTCGATGTAACCCACTCGTGCACCCAACTGATCTTCAGCAT
CTTTTACTTTCACCAGCGTTTCTGGGTGAGCAAAAACAGGAAGGCAAAATGCCGCAAAAAAGGGAATAAG
GGCGACACGGAAATGTTGAATACTCATACTCTTCCTTTTTCAATATTATTGAAGCATTTATCAGGGTTAT
TGTCTCATGAGCGGATACATATTTGAATGTATTTAGAAAAATAAACAAATAGGGGTTCCGCGCACATTTC
CCCGAAAAGTGCCACCTGACGTCTAAGAAACCATTATTATCATGACATTAACCTATAAAAATAGGCGTAT
CACGAGGCAGAATTTCAGATAAAAAAAATCCTTAGCTTTCGCTAAGGATGATTTCTG
