>Addgene plasmid #62263 | pAN-PBAD-sgRNA-A5NT | addgene partial sequence | sequence record 105787 | pBAD-F 5'-ATGCCATAGCATTTTTATCC-3'
TTTATCGCAACTCTCTACTGTTTCTCCATATAATACCCTCCGAGTGTTTGTTTTAGAGCTAGAAATAGCA
AGTTAAAATAAGGCTAGTCCGTTATCAACTTGAAAAAGTGGCACCGAGTCGGTGCTTTTTTTGAAGCTTG
GGCCCGAACAAAAACTCATCTCAGAAGAGGATCTGAATAGCGCCGTCGACCATCATCATCATCATCATTG
AGTTTAAACGGTCTCCAGCTTGGCTGTTTTGGCGGATGAGAGAAGATTTTCAGCCTGATACAGATTAAAT
CAGAACGCAGAAGCGGTCTGATAAAACAGAATTTGCCTGGCGGCAGTAGCGCGGTGGTCCCACCTGACCC
CATGCCGAACTCAGAAGTGAAACGCCGTAGCGCCGATGGTAGTGTGGGGTCTCCCCATGCGAGAGTAGGG
AACTGCCAGGCATCAAATAAAACGAAAGGCTCAGTCGAAAGACTGGGCCTTTCGTTTTATCTGTTGTTTG
TCGGTGAACTGGATCCTTACTCGAGTCTAGACTGCAGGCTTCCTCGCTCACTGACTCGCTGCGCTCGGTC
GTTCGGCTGCGGCGAGCGGTATCAGCTCACTCAAAGGCGGTAATACGGTTATCCACAGAATCAGGGGATA
ACGCAGGAAAGAACATGTGAGCAAAAGGCCAGCAAAAGGCCAGGAACCGTAAAAAGGCCGCGTTGCT
