>Addgene plasmid #62263 | pAN-PBAD-sgRNA-A5NT | addgene partial sequence | sequence record 105935 | AraC-F 5'-TGACAACTTGACGGCTACATC-3'
ACTCGCTCGGGCTGGCCCCGGTGCATTTTTTAAATACCCGCGAGAAATAGAGTTGATCGTCAAAACCAAC
ATTGCGACCGACGGTGGCGATAGGCATCCGGGTGGTGCTCAAAAGCAGCTTCGCCTGGCTGATACGTTGG
TCCTCGCGCCAGCTTAAGACGCTAATCCCTAACTGCTGGCGGAAAAGATGTGACAGACGCGACGGCGACA
AGCAAACATGCTGTGCGACGCTGGCGATATCAAAATTGCTGTCTGCCAGGTGATCGCTGATGTACTGACA
AGCCTCGCGTACCCGATTATCCATCGGTGGATGGAGCGACTCGTTAATCGCTTCCATGCGCCGCAGTAAC
AATTGCTCAAGCAGATTTATCGCCAGCAGCTCCGAATAGCGCCCTTCCCCTTGCCCGGCGTTAATGATTT
GCCCAAACAGGTCGCTGAAATGCGGCTGGTGCGCTTCATCCGGGCGAAAGAACCCCGTATTGGCAAATAT
TGACGGCCAGTTAAGCCATTCATGCCAGTAGGCGCGCGGACGAAAGTAAACCCACTGGTGATACCATTCG
CGAGCCTCCGGATGACGACCGTAGTGATGAATCTCTCCTGGCGGGAACAGCAAAATATCACCCGGTCGGC
AAACAAATTCTCGTCCCTGATTTTTCACCACCCCCTGACCGCGAATGGTGAGATTGAGAATATAACCTTT
CATTCCCAGCGGTCGGTCGATA
